>Addgene plasmid #200713 | pJS237 | addgene full sequence | sequence record 404925 | Addgene NGS Result
ACTTCCGCTTCCTCGCTCACTGACTCGCTGCGCTCGGTCGTTCGGCTGCGGCGAGCGGTATCAGCTCACT
CAAAGGCGGTAATACGGTTATCCACAGAATCAGGGGATAACGCAGGAAAGAACATGTGAGCAAAAGGCCA
GCAAAAGGCCAGGAACCGTAAAAAGGCCGCGTTGCTGGCGTTTTTCCATAGGCTCCGCCCCCCTGACGAG
CATCACAAAAATCGACGCTCAAGTCAGAGGTGGCGAAACCCGACAGGACTATAAAGATACCAGGCGTTTC
CCCCTGGAAGCTCCCTCGTGCGCTCTCCTGTTCCGACCCTGCCGCTTACCGGATACCTGTCCGCCTTTCT
CCCTTCGGGAAGCGTGGCGCTTTCTCATAGCTCACGCTGTAGGTATCTCAGTTCGGTGTAGGTCGTTCGC
TCCAAGCTGGGCTGTGTGCACGAACCCCCCGTTCAGCCCGACCGCTGCGCCTTATCCGGTAACTATCGTC
TTGAGTCCAACCCGGTAAGACACGACTTATCGCCACTGGCAGCAGCCACTGGTAACAGGATTAGCAGAGC
GAGGTATGTAGGCGGTGCTACAGAGTTCTTGAAGTGGTGGCCTAACTACGGCTACACTAGAAGAACAGTA
TTTGGTATCTGCGCTCTGCTGAAGCCAGTTACCTTCGGAAAAAGAGTTGGTAGCTCTTGATCCGGCAAAC
AAACCACCGCTGGTAGCGGTGGTTTTTTTGTTTGCAAGCAGCAGATTACGCGCAGAAAAAAAGGATCTCA
AGAAGATCCTTTGATCTTTTCTACGGGGTCTGACGCTCAGTGGAACGAAAACTCACGTTAAGGGATTTTG
GTCATGAGATTATCAAAAAGGATCTTCACCTAGATCCTTTTAAATTAAAAATGAAGTTTTAAATCAATCT
AAAGTATATATGAGTAAACTTGGTCTGACAGTTAGGTGGCGGTACTTGGGTCGATCTCAAAGTGCATCAC
TTCTTCCCGTATGCCCAACTTTGTATAGAGAGCCACTGCGGGATCGTCACCGTAATCTGCTTGCACGTAG
ATCACATAAGCACCAAGCGCGTTGGCCTCATGCTTGAGGAGATTGATGAGCGCGGTGGCAATGCCCTGCC
TCCGGTGCTCTCCGGAGACTGCGAGATCATAGATATAGATCTCACTACGCGGCTGCTCAAACTTGGGCAG
AACGTAAGCCGCGAGAGCGCCAACAACCGCTTCTTGGTCGAAGGCAGCAAGCGCGATGAATGTCTTACTA
CGGAGCAAGTTCCCGAGGTAATCGGAGTCCGGCTGATGTTGGGAGTAGGTGGCTACGTCTCCGAACTCAC
GACCGAAAAGATCAAGAGCAGCCCGCATGGATTTGACTTGGTCAGGGCCGAGCCTACATGTGCGAATGAT
GCCCATACTTGAGCCACCTAACTTTGTTTTAGGGCGACTGCCCTGCTGCGTAACATCGTTGCTGCTGCGT
AACATACTCTTCCTTTTTCAATATTATTGAAGCATTTATCAGGGTTATTGTCTCATGAGCGGATACATAT
TTGAATGTATTTAGAAAAATAAACAAATAGGGGTTCCGCGCACATTTCCCCGAAAAGTGCCACCTGACGT
CTAAGAAACCATTATTATCATGACATTAACCTATAAAAATAGGCGTATCACGAGGCCCTTTCGTCTCGCG
CGTTTCGGTGATGACGGTGAAAACCTCTGACACATGCAGCTCCCGGAGACGGTCACAGCTTGTCTGTAAG
CGGATGCCGGGAGCAGACAAGCCCGTCAGGGCGCGTCAGCGGGTGTTGGCGGGTGTCGGGGCTGGCTTAA
CTATGCGGCATCAGAGCAGATTGTACTGAGAGTGCACCATATGCGGTGTGAAATACCGCACAGATGCGTA
AGGAGAAAATACCGCATCAGGCGCCATTCGCCATTCAGGCTGCGCAACTGTTGGGAAGGGCGATCGGTGC
GGGCCTCTTCGCTATTACGCCAGCTGGCGAAAGGGGGATGTGCTGCAAGGCGATTAAGTTGGGTAACGCC
AGGGTTTTCCCAGTCACGACGTTGTAAAACGACGGCCAGTGAATTCGAGCTCGGTACCTCGCGAATGCAT
CTAGATTTGGTCTCTGCTTAAGCTTTGGACTTCTTCGCCAGAGGTTTGGTCAAGTCTCCAATCAAGGTTG
TCGGCTTGTCTACCTTGCCAGAAATTTACGAAAAGATGGAAAAGGGTCAAATCGTTGGTAGATACGTTGT
TGACACTTCTAAATAAGCGAATTTCTTATGATTTATGATTTTTATTATTAAATAAGTTATAAAAAAAATA
AGTGTATACAAATTTTAAAGTGACTCTTAGGTTTTAAAACGAAAATTCTTATTCTTGAGTAACTCTTTCC
TGTAGGTCAGGTTGCTTTCTCAGGTATAGCATGAGGTCGCTCTTATTGACCACACCTCTACCGGCCCGCT
TGAGACCAATCGGATCCCGGGCCCGTCGACTGCAGAGGCCTGCATGCAAGCTTGGCGTAATCATGGTCAT
AGCTGTTTCCTGTGTGAAATTGTTATCCGCTCACAATTCCACACAACATACGAGCCGGAAGCATAAAGTG
TAAAGCCTGGGGTGCCTAATGAGTGAGCTAACTCACATTAATTGCGTTGCGCTCACTGCCCGCTTTCCAG
TCGGGAAACCTGTCGTGCCAGCTGCATTAATGAATCGGCCAACGCGCGGGGAGAGGCGGTTTGCGTATTG
GGCGC
Features (pLannotate 1.2.2; 12 found; start..end, strand, type, name):
    183..771     -  rep_origin     ori: high-copy-number ColE1/pMB1/pBR322/pUC origin of replication
    942..1475    -  CDS            GmR: gentamycin acetyltransferase; aacC1; confers resistance to gentamycin
   1476..1580    -  promoter       AmpR promoter: bla
   1675..1710    +  CDS            rop (fragment): Rop protein, which maintains plasmids at low copy number; rop
   1812..1911    +  misc_feature   bom (fragment): basis of mobility region from pBR322
   1917..2074    -  CDS            lacZα (fragment): LacZα fragment of β-galactosidase; lacZ fragment
   2122..2253    +  CDS            ADH1 (fragment): ADH1_YEAST - Also known as ADC1. Experimental evidence at protein level: Swiss-Prot protein existence level 1. This isozyme preferentially catalyzes the conversion of primary unbranched alcohols to their corresponding aldehydes. Also shows activity toward secondary alcohols. From Saccharomyces cerevisiae (strain ATCC 204508 / S288c) (Baker's yeast).
   2257..2444    +  terminator     ADH1 terminator: S. cerevisiae ADH1; transcription terminator for the S. cerevisiae alcohol dehydrogenase 1 (ADH1) gene
   2540..2556    -  protein_bind   lac operator: The lac repressor binds to the lac operator to inhibit transcription in E. coli. This inhibition can be relieved by adding lactose or isopropyl-β-D-thiogalactopyranoside (IPTG). lac repressor encoded by lacI
   2564..2594    -  promoter       lac promoter: promoter for the E. coli lac operon
   2609..2630    -  protein_bind   CAP binding site: CAP binding activates transcription in the presence of cAMP. E. coli catabolite activator protein
   2643..2735    -  CDS            lacI (fragment): lac repressor; lacI; The lac repressor binds to the lac operator to inhibit transcription in E. coli. This inhibition can be relieved by adding lactose or isopropyl-β-D-thiogalactopyranoside (IPTG).
