[The description below was written by a language model from this plasmid's Addgene catalogue record and pLannotate feature annotations shown in this document.]
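Description:
pJS237 is a small, high-copy E. coli cloning plasmid that serves as a Modular Cloning (MoClo) level-0 part, supplying a yeast transcription terminator in the 3′ UTR plus terminator position. It is built on the pUCGE backbone, a pUC-type vector of about 2.4 kb. It replicates from the ColE1/pMB1-derived high-copy origin and is selected with gentamicin through the aacC1 acetyltransferase gene, which the annotation places downstream of the bla (AmpR) promoter. Short remnants of rop, bom and lacI are also detected; these are backbone leftovers rather than functional units. There is no yeast origin or yeast selectable marker, so the plasmid is a bacterial storage and donor vector, not a yeast expression vector in its own right.

The insert is a 353 bp Saccharomyces cerevisiae fragment catalogued as the ADH2 terminator. It was placed by blunt cloning into an EcoRV site that was destroyed in the process, giving a total size of about 2.7 kb. It lies within the lacZα region, between a lacZα fragment and the lac promoter, operator and CAP site, which suggests that insertion interrupts the α-peptide reading frame.

The automated annotation labels this region as a C-terminal ADH1 coding fragment followed by the ADH1 terminator, rather than ADH2. This may reflect similarity between the two paralogous alcohol dehydrogenase loci, but the record does not resolve the discrepancy. The Type IIS sites and fusion overhangs that define the MoClo position are not annotated.

The part is intended for assembly with promoter and coding-sequence modules into yeast transcription units. The associated work uses such units to test plant monosaccharide transporters by growth complementation in yeast.
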