Addgene plasmid #200713: pJS237
Purpose: ADH2 terminator from yeast (MoClo 3´U +Ter)
Depositing lab: Jens Boch. Depositing organization: Leibniz Universitaet Hannover. Publication: Functional Analysis of Plant Monosaccharide Transporters Using a Simple Growth Complementation Assay in Yeast. Fuhrmeister R, Streubel J. Bio Protoc. 2023 Aug 5;13(15):e4733. doi: 10.21769/BioProtoc.4733. eCollection 2023 Aug 5. PubMed 37575400.
Backbone
  Vector backbone: pUCGE
  Backbone size w/o insert (bp): 2383
  Total vector size (bp): 2736
  Vector type: Synthetic Biology
Growth in bacteria
  Bacterial resistance: Gentamicin, 10 μg/mL
  Growth temperature: 37°C
  Growth strain: DH5alpha
  Copy number: High Copy
Gene/Insert
  Gene/Insert name: ADH2 Terminator
  Species: S. cerevisiae (budding yeast)
  Insert size (bp): 353
  GenBank ID: CP020137.1
  Cloning method: Restriction Enzyme; 5′ cloning site EcoRV (destroyed during cloning); 3′ cloning site EcoRV (destroyed during cloning)
  Sequencing primers: 5′ GTAAAACGACGGCCAG; 3′ CAGGAAACAGCTATGAC
Terms and licenses: Academic/Nonprofit Terms; Industry Terms: Not Available to Industry
How to cite: pJS237 was a gift from Jens Boch (Addgene plasmid # 200713 ; http://n2t.net/addgene:200713 ; RRID:Addgene_200713)
