>Addgene plasmid #200713 | pJS237 | depositor partial sequence | sequence record 390844 | ADH2 Ter
AAGCTTTGGACTTCTTCGCCAGAGGTTTGGTCAAGTCTCCAATCAAGGTTGTCGGCTTGTCTACCTTGCC
AGAAATTTACGAAAAGATGGAAAAGGGTCAAATCGTTGGTAGATACGTTGTTGACACTTCTAAATAAGCG
AATTTCTTATGATTTATGATTTTTATTATTAAATAAGTTATAAAAAAAATAAGTGTATACAAATTTTAAA
GTGACTCTTAGGTTTTAAAACGAAAATTCTTATTCTTGAGTAACTCTTTCCTGTAGGTCAGGTTGCTTTC
TCAGGTATAGCATGAGGTCGCTCTTATTGACCACACCTCTACCGGCC
